>Addgene plasmid #79511 | pENTR221-FOS | addgene full sequence | sequence record 178077 | Addgene NGS Result
CTTTCCTGCGTTATCCCCTGATTCTGTGGATAACCGTATTACCGCCTTTGAGTGAGCTGATACCGCTCGC
CGCAGCCGAACGACCGAGCGCAGCGAGTCAGTGAGCGAGGAAGCGGAAGAGCGCCCAATACGCAAACCGC
CTCTCCCCGCGCGTTGGCCGATTCATTAATGCAGCTGGCACGACAGGTTTCCCGACTGGAAAGCGGGCAG
TGAGCGCAACGCAATTAATACGCGTACCGCTAGCCAGGAAGAGTTTGTAGAAACGCAAAAAGGCCATCCG
TCAGGATGGCCTTCTGCTTAGTTTGATGCCTGGCAGTTTATGGCGGGCGTCCTGCCCGCCACCCTCCGGG
CCGTTGCTTCACAACGTTCAAATCCGCTCCCGGCGGATTTGTCCTACTCAGGAGAGCGTTCACCGACAAA
CAACAGATAAAACGAAAGGCCCAGTCTTCCGACTGAGCCTTTCGTTTTATTTGATGCCTGGCAGTTCCCT
ACTCTCGCGTTAACGCTAGCATGGATGTTTTCCCAGTCACGACGTTGTAAAACGACGGCCAGTCTTAAGC
TCGGGCCCCAAATAATGATTTTATTTTGACTGATAGTGACCTGTTCGTTGCAACAAATTGATGAGCAATG
CTTTTTTATAATGCCAACTTTGTATACAAAAGTTGTAATGATGTTCTCGGGCTTCAACGCAGACTACGAG
GCGTCATCCTCCCGCTGCAGCAGCGCGTCCCCGGCCGGGGATAGCCTCTCTTACTACCACTCACCCGCAG
ACTCCTTCTCCAGCATGGGCTCGCCTGTCAACGCGCAGGACTTCTGCACGGACCTGGCCGTCTCCAGTGC
CAACTTCATTCCCACGGTCACTGCCATCTCGACCAGTCCGGACCTGCAGTGGCTGGTGCAGCCCGCCCTC
GTCTCCTCTGTGGCCCCATCGCAGACCAGAGCCCCTCACCCTTTCGGAGTCCCCGCCCCCTCCGCTGGGG
CTTACTCCAGGGCTGGCGTTGTGAAGACCATGACAGGAGGCCGAGCGCAGAGCATTGGCAGGAGGGGCAA
GGTGGAACAGTTATCTCCAGAAGAAGAAGAGAAAAGGAGAATCCGAAGGGAAAGGAATAAGATGGCTGCA
GCCAAATGCCGCAACCGGAGGAGGGAGCTGACTGATACACTCCAAGCGGAGACAGACCAACTAGAAGATG
AGAAGTCTGCTTTGCAGACCGAGATTGCCAACCTGCTGAAGGAGAAGGAAAAACTAGAGTTCATCCTGGC
AGCTCACCGACCTGCCTGCAAGATCCCTGATGACCTGGGCTTCCCAGAAGAGATGTCTGTGGCTTCCCTT
GATCTGACTGGGGGCCTGCCAGAGGTTGCCACCCCGGAGTCTGAGGAGGCCTTCACCCTGCCTCTCCTCA
ATGACCCTGAGCCCAAGCCCTCAGTGGAACCTGTCAAGAGCATCAGCAGCATGGAGCTGAAGACCGAGCC
CTTTGATGACTTCCTGTTCCCAGCATCATCCAGGCCCAGTGGCTCTGAGACAGCCCGCTCCGTGCCAGAC
ATGGACCTATCTGGGTCCTTCTATGCAGCAGACTGGGAGCCTCTGCACAGTGGCTCCCTGGGGATGGGGC
CCATGGCCACAGAGCTGGAGCCCCTGTGCACTCCGGTGGTCACCTGTACTCCCAGCTGCACTGCTTACAC
GTCTTCCTTCGTCTTCACCTACCCCGAGGCTGACTCCTTCCCCAGCTGTGCAGCTGCCCACCGCAAGGGC
AGCAGCAGCAATGAGCCTTCCTCTGACTCGCTCAGCTCACCCACGCTGCTGGCCCTGTGAAACCCAGCTT
TCTTGTACAAAGTTGGCATTATAAGAAAGCATTGCTTATCAATTTGTTGCAACGAACAGGTCACTATCAG
TCAAAATAAAATCATTATTTGCCATCCAGCTGCAGGGCGGCCGCGATATCCCCTATAGTGAGTCGTATTA
CATGGTCATAGCTGTTTCCTGGCAGCTCTGGCCCGTGTCTCAAAATCTCTGATGTTACATTGCACAAGAT
AAAAATATATCATCATGAACAATAAAACTGTCTGCTTACATAAACAGTAATACAAGGGGTGTTATGAGCC
ATATTCAACGGGAAACGTCGAGGCCGCGATTAAATTCCAACATGGATGCTGATTTATATGGGTATAAATG
GGCTCGCGATAATGTCGGGCAATCAGGTGCGACAATCTATCGCTTGTATGGGAAGCCCGATGCGCCAGAG
TTGTTTCTGAAACATGGCAAAGGTAGCGTTGCCAATGATGTTACAGATGAGATGGTCAGACTAAACTGGC
TGACGGAATTTATGCCTCTTCCGACCATCAAGCATTTTATCCGTACTCCTGATGATGCATGGTTACTCAC
CACTGCGATCCCCGGAAAAACAGCATTCCAGGTATTAGAAGAATATCCTGATTCAGGTGAAAATATTGTT
GATGCGCTGGCAGTGTTCCTGCGCCGGTTGCATTCGATTCCTGTTTGTAATTGTCCTTTTAACAGCGATC
GCGTATTTCGTCTCGCTCAGGCGCAATCACGAATGAATAACGGTTTGGTTGATGCGAGTGATTTTGATGA
CGAGCGTAATGGCTGGCCTGTTGAACAAGTCTGGAAAGAAATGCATAAACTTTTGCCATTCTCACCGGAT
TCAGTCGTCACTCATGGTGATTTCTCACTTGATAACCTTATTTTTGACGAGGGGAAATTAATAGGTTGTA
TTGATGTTGGACGAGTCGGAATCGCAGACCGATACCAGGATCTTGCCATCCTATGGAACTGCCTCGGTGA
GTTTTCTCCTTCATTACAGAAACGGCTTTTTCAAAAATATGGTATTGATAATCCTGATATGAATAAATTG
CAGTTTCATTTGATGCTCGATGAGTTTTTCTAATCAGAATTGGTTAATTGGTTGTAACACTGGCAGAGCA
TTACGCTGACTTGACGGGACGGCGCAAGCTCATGACCAAAATCCCTTAACGTGAGTTACGCGTCGTTCCA
CTGAGCGTCAGACCCCGTAGAAAAGATCAAAGGATCTTCTTGAGATCCTTTTTTTCTGCGCGTAATCTGC
TGCTTGCAAACAAAAAAACCACCGCTACCAGCGGTGGTTTGTTTGCCGGATCAAGAGCTACCAACTCTTT
TTCCGAAGGTAACTGGCTTCAGCAGAGCGCAGATACCAAATACTGTTCTTCTAGTGTAGCCGTAGTTAGG
CCACCACTTCAAGAACTCTGTAGCACCGCCTACATACCTCGCTCTGCTAATCCTGTTACCAGTGGCTGCT
GCCAGTGGCGATAAGTCGTGTCTTACCGGGTTGGACTCAAGACGATAGTTACCGGATAAGGCGCAGCGGT
CGGGCTGAACGGGGGGTTCGTGCACACAGCCCAGCTTGGAGCGAACGACCTACACCGAACTGAGATACCT
ACAGCGTGAGCTATGAGAAAGCGCCACGCTTCCCGAAGGGAGAAAGGCGGACAGGTATCCGGTAAGCGGC
AGGGTCGGAACAGGAGAGCGCACGAGGGAGCTTCCAGGGGGAAACGCCTGGTATCTTTATAGTCCTGTCG
GGTTTCGCCACCTCTGACTTGAGCGTCGATTTTTGTGATGCTCGTCAGGGGGGCGGAGCCTATGGAAAAA
CGCCAGCAACGCGGCCTTTTTACGGTTCCTGGCCTTTTGCTGGCCTTTTGCTCACATGTT
Features (pLannotate 1.2.2; 10 found; start..end, strand, type, name):
    121..213     +  CDS            lacI (fragment): lac repressor; lacI; The lac repressor binds to the lac operator to inhibit transcription in E. coli. This inhibition can be relieved by adding lactose or isopropyl-β-D-thiogalactopyranoside (IPTG).
    268..295     -  terminator     rrnB T2 terminator: transcription terminator T2 from the E. coli rrnB gene
    427..470     +  terminator     rrnB T1 terminator: Escherichia coli rrnB; transcription terminator T1 from the E. coli rrnB gene
    517..553     -  CDS            lacZα (fragment): LacZα fragment of β-galactosidase; lacZ fragment
    570..665     +  protein_bind   attL5: mutant version of attL; recombination site for the Gateway® LR reaction LR Clonase™
    668..1807    +  CDS            FOS: FOS_HUMAN - Also known as G0S7. Experimental evidence at protein level: Swiss-Prot protein existence level 1. Nuclear phosphoprotein which forms a tight but non-covalently linked complex with the JUN/AP-1 transcription factor. In the heterodimer, FOS and JUN/AP-1 basic regions each seems to interact with symmetrical DNA half sites. On TGF-beta activation, forms a multimeric SMAD3/SMAD4/JUN/FOS complex at the AP1/SMAD-binding site to regulate TGF-beta-mediated signaling. Has a critical function in regulating the development of cells destined to form and maintain the skeleton. It is thought to h
   1812..1911    -  protein_bind   attL2: mutant version of attL; recombination site for the Gateway® LR reaction LR Clonase™
   1942..1960    -  promoter       T7 promoter: promoter for bacteriophage T7 RNA polymerase
   2094..2903    +  CDS            KanR: aminoglycoside phosphotransferase; aph(3')-Ia; confers resistance to kanamycin in bacteria or G418 (Geneticin®) in eukaryotes
   3050..3638    +  rep_origin     ori: high-copy-number ColE1/pMB1/pBR322/pUC origin of replication
