[The description below was written by a language model from this plasmid's Addgene catalogue record and pLannotate feature annotations shown in this document.]
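Description:
pENTR221-FOS is a MultiSite Gateway entry clone made by recombining the human FOS coding sequence into the pDONR221-P5P2 donor backbone. It is a small bacterial plasmid of about 3.7 kb, smaller than the empty donor vector because the recombination replaces the donor cassette with the insert. It is propagated in E. coli through a high-copy ColE1/pUC-type origin and selected with kanamycin via an aminoglycoside phosphotransferase (KanR) gene. The annotated backbone also contains rrnB T1 and T2 transcription terminators upstream of the cloning site, which insulate the insert from read-through transcription. Short lacI and lacZα fragments are vector remnants, and a T7 promoter lies beyond attL2 on the reverse strand. M13 forward and reverse primer sites are listed for sequencing the insert.

The payload is the FOS open reading frame, encoding the c-Fos nuclear phosphoprotein that dimerises with JUN to form the AP-1 transcription factor. It is flanked by attL5 on the 5′ side and attL2 on the 3′ side. The catalogue gives an insert size of 1080 bp, whereas the feature table annotates the FOS CDS over roughly 1140 bp; the record does not explain the difference. No promoter drives the insert, as expected for an entry clone, so expression depends entirely on the destination vector. The attL5/attL2 pairing defines this plasmid as the second fragment in a two-fragment MultiSite Gateway LR reaction. There it is combined with a first-position entry clone, whose identity the record does not specify, and a destination vector to assemble a complete transgene in a defined order and orientation. It belongs to a vector platform intended for rapid construction of stable, complex transgenes.
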