Addgene plasmid #79511: pENTR221-FOS
Purpose: MultiSite Gateway entry clones, second fragment (attL5, attL2) Human FOS CDS
Depositing lab: Peter Jon Nelson. Depositing organization: Klinikum der Ludwig Maximilians-Universitaet Muenchen. Publication: A vector platform for the rapid and efficient engineering of stable complex transgenes. Jackel C, Nogueira MS, Ehni N, Kraus C, Ranke J, Dohmann M, Noessner E, Nelson PJ. Sci Rep. 2016 Oct 3;6:34365. doi: 10.1038/srep34365. PubMed 27694838.
Backbone
  Vector backbone: pDONR221-P5P2
  Backbone manufacturer: Thermo Scientific
  Backbone size w/o insert (bp): 4774
  Total vector size (bp): 3700
  Modifications to backbone: Gateway cloned FOS Insert
  Vector type: Multisite Gateway Entry Clone
Growth in bacteria
  Bacterial resistance: Kanamycin, 50 μg/mL
  Growth temperature: 37°C
  Growth strain: DH5alpha
  Copy number: High Copy
Gene/Insert
  Gene/Insert name: FOS (alt name: 2353)
  Species: H. sapiens (human)
  Insert size (bp): 1080
  GenBank ID: NM_005252.3
  Entrez Gene: FOS (a.k.a. AP-1, C-FOS, p55)
  Promoter: no Promoter
  Cloning method: Gateway Cloning
  Sequencing primers: 5′ M13-FP; 3′ M13-RP
Terms and licenses: Academic/Nonprofit Terms; Industry Terms: Not Available to Industry
Depositor comments: Multisite Gateway Entry Clone for FOS CDS. Second Fragment for 2 Fragment MultiSite Gateway LR reaction.
How to cite: pENTR221-FOS was a gift from Peter Jon Nelson (Addgene plasmid # 79511 ; http://n2t.net/addgene:79511 ; RRID:Addgene_79511)
